Addgene plasmid #116935: pRS306-PHIS3-GFP-μNS
Purpose: Yeast integrative vector for the expression of μNS
Depositing lab: Liam Holt. Depositing organization: NYU Grossman School of Medicine. Publication: mTORC1 Controls Phase Separation and the Biophysical Properties of the Cytoplasm by Tuning Crowding. Delarue M, Brittingham GP, Pfeffer S, Surovtsev IV, Pinglay S, Kennedy KJ, Schaffer M, Gutierrez JI, Sang D, Poterewicz G, Chung JK, Plitzko JM, Groves JT, Jacobs-Wagner C, Engel BD, Holt LJ. Cell. 2018 Jul 12;174(2):338-349.e20. doi: 10.1016/j.cell.2018.05.042. Epub 2018 Jun 21. PubMed 29937223.
Backbone
  Vector backbone: pRS306
  Backbone size w/o insert (bp): 4870
  Total vector size (bp): 6394
  Vector type: Yeast Expression
  Selectable markers: URA3
Growth in bacteria
  Bacterial resistance: Ampicillin, 100 μg/mL
  Growth temperature: 37°C
  Growth strain: DH5alpha
  Copy number: Unknown
Gene/Insert
  Gene/Insert name: μNS
  Species: Mammalian orthoreovirus 1
  Insert size (bp): 756
  GenBank ID: AF174382.1
  Promoter: HIS3
  Tag / fusion protein: GFP (N terminal on insert)
  Cloning method: Gibson Cloning
  Sequencing primers: 5′ M13-fwd; 3′ M13-rev
Terms and licenses: Academic/Nonprofit Terms; Industry Terms: Not Available to Industry
How to cite: pRS306-PHIS3-GFP-μNS was a gift from Liam Holt (Addgene plasmid # 116935 ; http://n2t.net/addgene:116935 ; RRID:Addgene_116935)
