[The description below was written by a language model from this plasmid's Addgene catalogue record and pLannotate feature annotations shown in this document.]
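Description:
pRS306-PHIS3-GFP-μNS is a yeast integrative expression plasmid built on the pRS306 backbone. It carries no yeast replication origin or centromere in the annotated features, so stable maintenance in Saccharomyces cerevisiae depends on integration into the genome. Transformants are selected through the URA3 marker, which is expressed from its own promoter, complements uracil auxotrophy and can be counterselected with 5-FOA. In E. coli the plasmid is propagated through a high-copy ColE1/pUC-type origin with ampicillin resistance (β-lactamase). The backbone also retains an f1 phage origin, remnants of the lacZα/lac promoter region, and T7 and T3 promoters flanking the cloning site.

The payload sits in the polylinker. A yeast HIS3 promoter drives an open reading frame encoding GFP (annotated as the GFPmut2 variant) fused to the N-terminus of a fragment of μNS, the non-structural protein encoded by the M3 segment of mammalian orthoreovirus type 1 (strain Lang). At about 750 bp, the insert is annotated as a fragment of the M3 coding sequence rather than the whole gene. It is flanked by partial attB1 and attB2 Gateway sites, which are probably left over from an earlier cloning step, although the record lists Gibson assembly as the cloning method. No transcription terminator is annotated downstream of the fusion.

μNS is implicated in forming viral inclusions, so the GFP fusion would be expected to yield fluorescent cytoplasmic assemblies in yeast. The associated publication concerns cytoplasmic crowding and biophysical properties, which suggests use as a fluorescent particle probe, but the record states the purpose only as μNS expression. The sequenced record (6,382 nt) is slightly shorter than the catalogued size of 6,394 bp.
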