Features (pLannotate 1.2.2; 25 found; start..end, strand, type, name):
    137..186     +  misc_feature   bom (fragment): basis of mobility region from pBR322
    194..409     +  promoter       URA3 promoter: S. cerevisiae URA3
    410..1213    +  CDS            URA3: orotidine-5'-phosphate decarboxylase, required for uracil biosynthesis; S. cerevisiae URA3; yeast auxotrophic marker, counterselectable with 5-fluoroorotic acid (5-FOA)
   1292..1343    +  misc_feature   bom (fragment): basis of mobility region from pBR322
   1371..1799    -  rep_origin     f1 ori (sequence partly withheld): f1 bacteriophage origin of replication; arrow indicates direction of (+) strand synthesis
   1803..1960    -  CDS            lacZα (fragment): LacZα fragment of β-galactosidase; lacZ fragment
   1963..1981    +  promoter       T7 promoter: promoter for bacteriophage T7 RNA polymerase
   1990..2013    +  misc_feature   MCS (fragment): pBluescript multiple cloning site
   2031..2217    +  promoter       HIS3 promoter: S. cerevisiae HIS3
   2217..2242    +  misc_feature   MCS (fragment): pUC18/19 multiple cloning site
   2244..2957    +  CDS            GFPmut2: GFPmut2 is a basic (constitutively fluorescent) green fluorescent protein published in 1996, derived from Aequorea victoria. It is reported to be a very rapidly-maturing weak dimer.
   2964..2980    +  misc_feature   MCS (fragment): pUC18/19 multiple cloning site
   2986..3003    +  protein_bind   attB1 (fragment): mutant version of attB; core recombination site for the Gateway® BP reaction BP Clonase™
   3012..3764    +  CDS            M3 (fragment): MUNS_REOVL - Experimental evidence at protein level: Swiss-Prot protein existence level 1. Non-structural protein with ssRNA-binding activity. Is probably involved in the formation of viral inclusions, where the assembly of cores and the replication of viral RNA are thought to occur. Together with mu-2, recruits the other core proteins to these inclusions. From Reovirus type 1 (strain Lang) (T1L) (Mammalian orthoreovirus 1).
   3772..3789    -  protein_bind   attB2 (fragment): mutant version of attB; core recombination site for the Gateway® BP reaction BP Clonase™
   4089..4110    +  misc_feature   MCS (fragment): pBluescript multiple cloning site
   4122..4140    -  promoter       T3 promoter: promoter for bacteriophage T3 RNA polymerase
   4185..4201    -  protein_bind   lac operator: The lac repressor binds to the lac operator to inhibit transcription in E. coli. This inhibition can be relieved by adding lactose or isopropyl-β-D-thiogalactopyranoside (IPTG). lac repressor encoded by lacI
   4209..4239    -  promoter       lac promoter: promoter for the E. coli lac operon
   4254..4275    -  protein_bind   CAP binding site: CAP binding activates transcription in the presence of cAMP. E. coli catabolite activator protein
   4288..4380    -  CDS            lacI (fragment): lac repressor; lacI; The lac repressor binds to the lac operator to inhibit transcription in E. coli. This inhibition can be relieved by adding lactose or isopropyl-β-D-thiogalactopyranoside (IPTG).
   4563..5151    -  rep_origin     ori: high-copy-number ColE1/pMB1/pBR322/pUC origin of replication
   5322..6182    -  CDS            AmpR: β-lactamase; bla; confers resistance to ampicillin, carbenicillin, and related antibiotics
   6183..6287    -  promoter       AmpR promoter: bla
   6382..35      +  CDS            rop (fragment) (across the origin): Rop protein, which maintains plasmids at low copy number; rop
>Addgene plasmid #116935 | pRS306-PHIS3-GFP-μNS | addgene full sequence | sequence record 232752 | Addgene NGS Result
TCGCGCGTTTCGGTGATGACGGTGAAAACCTCTGACACATGCAGCTCCCGGAGACGGTCACAGCTTGTCT
GTAAGCGGATGCCGGGAGCAGACAAGCCCGTCAGGGCGCGTCAGCGGGTGTTGGCGGGTGTCGGGGCTGG
CTTAACTATGCGGCATCAGAGCAGATTGTACTGAGAGTGCACCATACCACCTTTTCAATTCATCATTTTT
TTTTTATTCTTTTTTTTGATTTCGGTTTCCTTGAAATTTTTTTGATTCGGTAATCTCCGAACAGAAGGAA
GAACGAAGGAAGGAGCACAGACTTAGATTGGTATATATACGCATATGTAGTGTTGAAGAAACATGAAATT
GCCCAGTATTCTTAACCCAACTGCACAGAACAAAAACCTGCAGGAAACGAAGATAAATCATGTCGAAAGC
TACATATAAGGAACGTGCTGCTACTCATCCTAGTCCTGTTGCTGCCAAGCTATTTAATATCATGCACGAA
AAGCAAACAAACTTGTGTGCTTCATTGGATGTTCGTACCACCAAGGAATTACTGGAGTTAGTTGAAGCAT
TAGGTCCCAAAATTTGTTTACTAAAAACACATGTGGATATCTTGACTGATTTTTCCATGGAGGGCACAGT
TAAGCCGCTAAAGGCATTATCCGCCAAGTACAATTTTTTACTCTTCGAAGACAGAAAATTTGCTGACATT
GGTAATACAGTCAAATTGCAGTACTCTGCGGGTGTATACAGAATAGCAGAATGGGCAGACATTACGAATG
CACACGGTGTGGTGGGCCCAGGTATTGTTAGCGGTTTGAAGCAGGCGGCAGAAGAAGTAACAAAGGAACC
TAGAGGCCTTTTGATGTTAGCAGAATTGTCATGCAAGGGCTCCCTATCTACTGGAGAATATACTAAGGGT
ACTGTTGACATTGCGAAGAGCGACAAAGATTTTGTTATCGGCTTTATTGCTCAAAGAGACATGGGTGGAA
GAGATGAAGGTTACGATTGGTTGATTATGACACCCGGTGTGGGTTTAGATGACAAGGGAGACGCATTGGG
TCAACAGTATAGAACCGTGGATGATGTGGTCTCTACAGGATCTGACATTATTATTGTTGGAAGAGGACTA
TTTGCAAAGGGAAGGGATGCTAAGGTAGAGGGTGAACGTTACAGAAAAGCAGGCTGGGAAGCATATTTGA
GAAGATGCGGCCAGCAAAACTAAAAAACTGTATTATAAGTAAATGCATGTATACTAAACTCACAAATTAG
AGCTTCAATTTAATTATATCAGTTATTACCCTATGCGGTGTGAAATACCGCACAGATGCGTAAGGAGAAA
ATACCGCATCAGGAAATTGTAAGCGTTAATATTTTGTTAAAATTCGCGTTAAATTTTTGTTAAATCAGCT
CATTTTTTAACCAATAGGCCGAAATCGGCAAAATCCCTTATAAATCAAAAGAATAGACCGAGATAGGGT
[37 nt withheld, positions 1470-1506]
AAAGAACGTGGACTCCAACGTCAAAGG
[49 nt withheld, positions 1534-1582]
T
[91 nt withheld, positions 1584-1674]
G
[124 nt withheld, positions 1676-1799]
CCATTCGCCATTCAGGCTGCGCAACTGTTGGGAAGGGCGATCGGTGCGGGCCTCTTCGCTATTACGCCAG
CTGGCGAAAGGGGGATGTGCTGCAAGGCGATTAAGTTGGGTAACGCCAGGGTTTTCCCAGTCACGACGTT
GTAAAACGACGGCCAGTGAATTGTAATACGACTCACTATAGGGCGAATTGGAGCTCCACCGCGGTGGCGG
CCGCATTACTCTTGGCCTCCTCTAGTACACTCTATATTTTTTTATGCCTCGGTAATGATTTTCGTTTTTT
TTTTCCACCTAGCGGATGACTCTTTTTTTTTCTTAGCGATTGGCATTATCACATAATGAATTATACATTA
TATAAAGTAATGTGATTTCTACGAAGAATATACTAAAAAATGAGCAGGCAAGATAAACGAAGGCAAAGAG
CTCGGTACCCGGGGATCCACTAGTATGTCGAAAGGAGAAGAACTTTTCACTGGAGTTGTCCCAATTCTTG
TTGAATTAGATGGTGATGTTAATGGGCACAAATTTTCTGTCAGTGGAGAGGGTGAAGGTGATGCAACATA
CGGAAAACTTACCCTTAAATTTATTTGCACTACTGGAAAACTACCTGTTCCATGGCCAACACTTGTCACT
ACTTTCGCGTATGGTCTTCAATGCTTTGCGAGATACCCAGATCATATGAAACAGCATGACTTTTTCAAGA
GTGCCATGCCCGAAGGTTATGTACAGGAAAGAACTATATTTTTCAAAGATGACGGGAACTACAAGACACG
TGCTGAAGTCAAGTTTGAAGGTGATACCCTTGTTAATAGAATCGAGTTAAAAGGTATTGATTTTAAAGAA
GATGGAAACATTCTTGGACACAAATTGGAATACAACTATAACTCACACAATGTATACATCATGGCAGACA
AACAAAAGAATGGAATCAAAGTTAACTTCAAAATTAGACACAACATTGAAGATGGAAGCGTTCAACTAGC
AGACCATTATCAACAAAATACTCCAATTGGCGATGGCCCTGTCCTTTTACCAGACAACCATTACCTGTCC
ACACAATCTGCCCTTTCGAAAGATCCCAACGAAAAGAGAGACCACATGGTCCTTCTTGAGTTTGTAACAG
CTGCTGGGATTACACATGGCATGGATGAACTATACAAATTATGTCTGCAGGCATGCAAGCTATCAACAAG
TTTGTACAAAAAAGTTGGCATGTCCAGTGACATGGTAGACGGGATTAAACTACAGTTGGACGCATCTAGA
CAGTGTCATGAGTGTCCCGTGTTGCAGCAGAAAGTAGTTGAGTTGGAAAAACAGATTATCATGCAGAAGT
CCATTCAGTCAGATCCTACCCCAATGGCGCTGCAACCACTGTTATCTCAGTTGCGTGAACTGTCTAGTGA
GGTCACCCGACTCCAGATGGAGTTAAGTCGGACTCAGTCCCTGAATGCTCAGTTGGAAGCGGATGCTAAG
TCAGCTCAAGCATGTAGTCTGGATATGTATTTGAGACACCACACCTGCATTAATGGTCATACAAAAGAAG
ATGAACTGCTTGATGCTGTACGTGTCGCTCCAGATGTGAGGAAAGAAATCATGGAAAAGAGGGGCGAAGT
GAGAAGGGGCTGGTGCGAACGTATCTCTAAGGAAGCGGCTGCCAAATGCCAAACTGTTATTGATGACTTG
ACTCAGATGAATGGAAAGCAGGCACGAGAGATAACAGAATTACGCGAGTCAGCCGAGAATTATGAGAAGC
AGATTGCGGAATTGGTGGGCACTATTACTCAAAACCAGATGACGTATCAGCAAGAGCTACAAGCTTTGGT
AGCGAAGAATGTGGAACTGGATACGATGAACCAACGTCAGGCTAAATCATTGCGTATTACTCCCTCCCTT
CTATCAGCCACTCCTATCGATTCAGTCGACGGCGCTGCTGACCTGATTGATTTCTCCGTTCCAACTGATG
AGCTGTAACCAACTTTCTTGTACAAAGTGGTTGATAGCTTGGCTGTTTTGGCGGATGAGAGAAGATTTTC
AGCCTGAGGCGCGCCATTATAAGTAAATGCATGTATACTAAACTCACAAATTAGAGCTTCAATTTAATTA
TATCAGTTATTACCCGGGAATCTCGGTCGTAATGATTTCTATAATGACGAAAAAAAAAAAATTGGAAAGA
AAAAGCTTCATGGCCTTTATAAAAAGGAACTATCCAATACCTCGCCAGAACCAAGTAACAGTATTTTACG
GGGCACAAATCAAGAACAATAAGACAGGACTGTAAAGATGGACGCATAGCCTCGAGGGGGGGCCCGGTAC
CAGCTTTTGTTCCCTTTAGTGAGGGTTAATTTCGAGCTTGGCGTAATCATGGTCATAGCTGTTTCCTGTG
TGAAATTGTTATCCGCTCACAATTCCACACAACATACGAGCCGGAAGCATAAAGTGTAAAGCCTGGGGTG
CCTAATGAGTGAGCTAACTCACATTAATTGCGTTGCGCTCACTGCCCGCTTTCCAGTCGGGAAACCTGTC
GTGCCAGCTGCATTAATGAATCGGCCAACGCGCGGGGAGAGGCGGTTTGCGTATTGGGCGCTCTTCCGCT
TCCTCGCTCACTGACTCGCTGCGCTCGGTCGTTCGGCTGCGGCGAGCGGTATCAGCTCACTCAAAGGCGG
TAATACGGTTATCCACAGAATCAGGGGATAACGCAGGAAAGAACATGTGAGCAAAAGGCCAGCAAAAGGC
CAGGAACCGTAAAAAGGCCGCGTTGCTGGCGTTTTTCCATAGGCTCCGCCCCCCTGACGAGCATCACAAA
AATCGACGCTCAAGTCAGAGGTGGCGAAACCCGACAGGACTATAAAGATACCAGGCGTTTCCCCCTGGAA
GCTCCCTCGTGCGCTCTCCTGTTCCGACCCTGCCGCTTACCGGATACCTGTCCGCCTTTCTCCCTTCGGG
AAGCGTGGCGCTTTCTCATAGCTCACGCTGTAGGTATCTCAGTTCGGTGTAGGTCGTTCGCTCCAAGCTG
GGCTGTGTGCACGAACCCCCCGTTCAGCCCGACCGCTGCGCCTTATCCGGTAACTATCGTCTTGAGTCCA
ACCCGGTAAGACACGACTTATCGCCACTGGCAGCAGCCACTGGTAACAGGATTAGCAGAGCGAGGTATGT
AGGCGGTGCTACAGAGTTCTTGAAGTGGTGGCCTAACTACGGCTACACTAGAAGAACAGTATTTGGTATC
TGCGCTCTGCTGAAGCCAGTTACCTTCGGAAAAAGAGTTGGTAGCTCTTGATCCGGCAAACAAACCACCG
CTGGTAGCGGTGGTTTTTTTGTTTGCAAGCAGCAGATTACGCGCAGAAAAAAAGGATCTCAAGAAGATCC
TTTGATCTTTTCTACGGGGTCTGACGCTCAGTGGAACGAAAACTCACGTTAAGGGATTTTGGTCATGAGA
TTATCAAAAAGGATCTTCACCTAGATCCTTTTAAATTAAAAATGAAGTTTTAAATCAATCTAAAGTATAT
ATGAGTAAACTTGGTCTGACAGTTACCAATGCTTAATCAGTGAGGCACCTATCTCAGCGATCTGTCTATT
TCGTTCATCCATAGTTGCCTGACTCCCCGTCGTGTAGATAACTACGATACGGGAGGGCTTACCATCTGGC
CCCAGTGCTGCAATGATACCGCGAGACCCACGCTCACCGGCTCCAGATTTATCAGCAATAAACCAGCCAG
CCGGAAGGGCCGAGCGCAGAAGTGGTCCTGCAACTTTATCCGCCTCCATCCAGTCTATTAATTGTTGCCG
GGAAGCTAGAGTAAGTAGTTCGCCAGTTAATAGTTTGCGCAACGTTGTTGCCATTGCTACAGGCATCGTG
GTGTCACGCTCGTCGTTTGGTATGGCTTCATTCAGCTCCGGTTCCCAACGATCAAGGCGAGTTACATGAT
CCCCCATGTTGTGCAAAAAAGCGGTTAGCTCCTTCGGTCCTCCGATCGTTGTCAGAAGTAAGTTGGCCGC
AGTGTTATCACTCATGGTTATGGCAGCACTGCATAATTCTCTTACTGTCATGCCATCCGTAAGATGCTTT
TCTGTGACTGGTGAGTACTCAACCAAGTCATTCTGAGAATAGTGTATGCGGCGACCGAGTTGCTCTTGCC
CGGCGTCAATACGGGATAATACCGCGCCACATAGCAGAACTTTAAAAGTGCTCATCATTGGAAAACGTTC
TTCGGGGCGAAAACTCTCAAGGATCTTACCGCTGTTGAGATCCAGTTCGATGTAACCCACTCGTGCACCC
AACTGATCTTCAGCATCTTTTACTTTCACCAGCGTTTCTGGGTGAGCAAAAACAGGAAGGCAAAATGCCG
CAAAAAAGGGAATAAGGGCGACACGGAAATGTTGAATACTCATACTCTTCCTTTTTCAATATTATTGAAG
CATTTATCAGGGTTATTGTCTCATGAGCGGATACATATTTGAATGTATTTAGAAAAATAAACAAATAGGG
GTTCCGCGCACATTTCCCCGAAAAGTGCCACCTGACGTCTAAGAAACCATTATTATCATGACATTAACCT
ATAAAAATAGGCGTATCACGAGGCCCTTTCGTC
